LOCUS       Exported 5764 bp ds-DNA circular SYN 12-MAY-2021
DEFINITION  Expresses aggregation-prone FlucDM-HA-GFP11 in mammalian cells.
ACCESSION   .
VERSION     .
KEYWORDS    FlucDM-HA-GFP11-N1
SOURCE      synthetic DNA construct
  ORGANISM  synthetic DNA construct
REFERENCE   1 (bases 1 to 5764)
  AUTHORS   Ruan L, Zhou C, Jin E, Kucharavy A, Zhang Y, Wen Z, Florens L, Li R
  TITLE     Cytosolic proteostasis through importing of misfolded proteins into
            mitochondria.
  JOURNAL   Nature. 2017 Mar 16;543(7645):443-446. doi: 10.1038/nature21695.
            Epub 2017 Mar 1.
  PUBMED    28241148
REFERENCE   2 (bases 1 to 5764)
  AUTHORS   .
  TITLE     Direct Submission
  JOURNAL   Exported May 12, 2021 from SnapGene Server 1.1.58
            http://www.snapgene.com
FEATURES             Location/Qualifiers
     source          1..5764
                     /organism="synthetic DNA construct"
                     /mol_type="other DNA"
     enhancer        152..455
                     /label=CMV enhancer
                     /note="human cytomegalovirus immediate early enhancer"
     promoter        456..659
                     /label=CMV promoter
                     /note="human cytomegalovirus (CMV) immediate early
                     promoter"
     primer_bind     610..630
                     /label=CMV-F
                     /note="Human CMV immediate early promoter, forward primer"
     CDS             719..2368
                     /codon_start=1
                     /gene="luc+"
                     /product="firefly luciferase"
                     /label=luciferase
                     /note="enhanced luc+ version of the luciferase gene"
                     /translation="MEDAKNIKKGPAPFYPLEDGTAGEQLHKAMKRYALVPGTIAFTDA
                     HIEVDITYAEYFEMSVRLAEAMKRYGLNTNHRIVVCSENSLQFFMPVLGALFIGVAVAP
                     ANDIYNERELLNSMGISQPTVVFVSKKGLQKILNVQKKLPIIQKIIIMDSKTDYQGFQS
                     MYTFVTSHLPPGFNEYDFVPESFDQDKTIALIMNSSGSTGLPKGVALPHRTACVRFSHA
                     RDPIFGNQIIPDTAILSVVPFHHGFGMFTTLGYLICGFQVVLMYRFEEELFLRSLQDYK
                     IQSALLVPTLFSFFAKSTLIDKYDLSNLHEIASGGAPLSKEVGEAVAKRFHLPGIRQGY
                     GLTETTSAILITPEGDDKPGAVGKVVPFFEAKVVDLDTGKTLGVNQRGELCVRGPMIMS
                     GYVNNPEATNALIDKDGWLHSGDIAYWDEDEHFFIVDRLKSLIKYKGYQVAPAELESIL
                     LQHPNIFDAGVAGLPDDDAGELPAAVVVLEHGKTMTEKEIVDYVASQVTTAKKLRGGVV
                     FVDEVPKGLTGKLDARKIREILIKAKKGGKIAV"
     primer_bind     complement(785..803)
                     /label=LucNrev
                     /note="Firefly luciferase, reverse primer"
     CDS             2405..2431
                     /codon_start=1
                     /product="HA (human influenza hemagglutinin) epitope tag"
                     /label=HA
                     /translation="YPYDVPDYA"
     CDS             2471..2518
                     /codon_start=1
                     /product="11th beta-strand of superfolder GFP"
                     /label=GFP11
                     /note="associates with GFP(1-10), consisting of the first
                     10 beta-strands, to reconstitute fluorescent GFP (Cabantous
                     et al., 2005; Kamiyama et al., 2016)"
                     /translation="RDHMVLHEYVNAAGIT"
     polyA_signal    2643..2764
                     /label=SV40 poly(A) signal
                     /note="SV40 polyadenylation signal"
     primer_bind     complement(2680..2699)
                     /label=SV40pA-R
                     /note="SV40 polyA, reverse primer"
     primer_bind     2734..2753
                     /label=EBV-rev
                     /note="SV40 polyA terminator, reverse primer"
     rep_origin      complement(2771..3226)
                     /direction=LEFT
                     /label=f1 ori
                     /note="f1 bacteriophage origin of replication; arrow
                     indicates direction of (+) strand synthesis"
     primer_bind     complement(2908..2929)
                     /label=F1ori-F
                     /note="F1 origin, forward primer"
     primer_bind     3120..3139
                     /label=F1ori-R
                     /note="F1 origin, reverse primer"
     promoter        3253..3357
                     /gene="bla"
                     /label=AmpR promoter
     promoter        3359..3716
                     /label=SV40 promoter
                     /note="SV40 enhancer and early promoter"
     primer_bind     complement(3382..3402)
                     /label=pBABE 3'
                     /note="SV40 enhancer, reverse primer for pBABE vectors"
     rep_origin      3567..3702
                     /label=SV40 ori
                     /note="SV40 origin of replication"
     primer_bind     3629..3648
                     /label=SV40pro-F
                     /note="SV40 promoter/origin, forward primer"
     CDS             3751..4545
                     /codon_start=1
                     /gene="aph(3')-II (or nptII)"
                     /product="aminoglycoside phosphotransferase from Tn5"
                     /label=NeoR/KanR
                     /note="confers resistance to neomycin, kanamycin, and G418
                     (Geneticin(R))"
                     /translation="MIEQDGLHAGSPAAWVERLFGYDWAQQTIGCSDAAVFRLSAQGRP
                     VLFVKTDLSGALNELQDEAARLSWLATTGVPCAAVLDVVTEAGRDWLLLGEVPGQDLLS
                     SHLAPAEKVSIMADAMRRLHTLDPATCPFDHQAKHRIERARTRMEAGLVDQDDLDEEHQ
                     GLAPAELFARLKASMPDGEDLVVTHGDACLPNIMVENGRFSGFIDCGRLGVADRYQDIA
                     LATRDIAEELGGEWADRFLVLYGIAAPDSQRIAFYRLLDEFF"
     primer_bind     complement(3805..3824)
                     /label=Neo-R
                     /note="Neomycin resistance gene, reverse primer"
     primer_bind     4415..4434
                     /label=Neo-F
                     /note="Neomycin resistance gene, forward primer"
     primer_bind     complement(4733..4752)
                     /label=TK-pA-R
                     /note="Thymidine kinase polyA, reverse primer"
     polyA_signal    4777..4824
                     /label=HSV TK poly(A) signal
                     /note="herpes simplex virus thymidine kinase
                     polyadenylation signal (Cole and Stacy, 1985)"
     rep_origin      5153..5741
                     /direction=RIGHT
                     /label=ori
                     /note="high-copy-number ColE1/pMB1/pBR322/pUC origin of
                     replication"
     primer_bind     5642..5661
                     /label=pBR322ori-F
                     /note="pBR322 origin, forward primer"
ORIGIN
        1 acggttcctg gccttttgct ggccttttgc tcacatgttc tttcctgcgt tatcccctga
       61 ttctgtggat aaccgtatta ccgccatgca ttagttatta atagtaatca attacggggt
      121 cattagttca tagcccatat atggagttcc gcgttacata acttacggta aatggcccgc
      181 ctggctgacc gcccaacgac ccccgcccat tgacgtcaat aatgacgtat gttcccatag
      241 taacgccaat agggactttc cattgacgtc aatgggtgga gtatttacgg taaactgccc
      301 acttggcagt acatcaagtg tatcatatgc caagtacgcc ccctattgac gtcaatgacg
      361 gtaaatggcc cgcctggcat tatgcccagt acatgacctt atgggacttt cctacttggc
      421 agtacatcta cgtattagtc atcgctatta ccatggtgat gcggttttgg cagtacatca
      481 atgggcgtgg atagcggttt gactcacggg gatttccaag tctccacccc attgacgtca
      541 atgggagttt gttttggcac caaaatcaac gggactttcc aaaatgtcgt aacaactccg
      601 ccccattgac gcaaatgggc ggtaggcgtg tacggtggga ggtctatata agcagagctg
      661 gtttagtgaa ccgtcagatc cgctagcgct accggactca gatctcgagc tcaagcttat
      721 ggaagacgcc aaaaacataa agaaaggccc ggcgccattc tatccgctgg aagatggaac
      781 cgctggagag caactgcata aggctatgaa gagatacgcc ctggttcctg gaacaattgc
      841 ttttacagat gcacatatcg aggtggacat cacttacgct gagtacttcg aaatgtccgt
      901 tcggttggca gaagctatga aacgatatgg gctgaataca aatcacagaa tcgtcgtatg
      961 cagtgaaaac tctcttcaat tctttatgcc ggtgttgggc gcgttattta tcggagttgc
     1021 agttgcgccc gcgaacgaca tttataatga acgtgaattg ctcaacagta tgggcatttc
     1081 gcagcctacc gtggtgttcg tttccaaaaa ggggttgcaa aaaattttga acgtgcaaaa
     1141 aaagctccca atcatccaaa aaattattat catggattct aaaacggatt accagggatt
     1201 tcagtcgatg tacacgttcg tcacatctca tctacctccc ggttttaatg aatacgattt
     1261 tgtgccagag tccttcgatc aggacaagac aattgcactg atcatgaact cctctggatc
     1321 tactggtctg cctaaaggtg tcgctctgcc tcatagaact gcctgcgtga gattctcgca
     1381 tgccagagat cctatttttg gcaatcaaat cattccggat actgcgattt taagtgttgt
     1441 tccattccat cacggttttg gaatgtttac tacactcgga tatttgatat gtggatttca
     1501 agtcgtctta atgtatagat ttgaagaaga gctgtttctg aggagccttc aggattacaa
     1561 gattcaaagt gcgctgctgg tgccaaccct attctccttc ttcgccaaaa gcactctgat
     1621 tgacaaatac gatttatcta atttacacga aattgcttct ggtggcgctc ccctctctaa
     1681 ggaagtcggg gaagcggttg ccaagaggtt ccatctgcca ggtatcaggc aaggatatgg
     1741 gctcactgag actacatcag ctattctgat tacacccgag ggggatgata aaccgggcgc
     1801 ggtcggtaaa gttgttccat tttttgaagc gaaggttgtg gatctggata ccgggaaaac
     1861 gctgggcgtt aatcaaagag gcgaactgtg tgtgagaggt cctatgatta tgtccggtta
     1921 tgtaaacaat ccggaagcga ccaacgcctt gattgacaag gatggatggc tacattctgg
     1981 agacatagct tactgggacg aagacgaaca cttcttcatc gttgaccgcc tgaagtctct
     2041 gattaagtac aaaggctatc aggtggctcc cgctgaattg gaatccatct tgctccaaca
     2101 ccccaacatc ttcgacgcag gtgtcgcagg tcttcccgac gatgacgccg gtgaacttcc
     2161 cgccgccgtt gttgttttgg agcacggaaa gacgatgacg gaaaaagaga tcgtggatta
     2221 cgtcgccagt caagtaacaa ccgcgaaaaa gttgcgcgga ggagttgtgt ttgtggacga
     2281 agtaccgaaa ggtcttaccg gaaaactcga cgcaagaaaa atcagagaga tcctcataaa
     2341 ggccaagaag ggcggaaaga ttgccgtgaa acccggggga tccggtgacg gtccggtcgc
     2401 cacctaccca tacgatgttc cagattacgc tggtcgacgg atcggtggtg gttctggagg
     2461 cggttctatg agagatcata tggttttgca tgaatatgtt aatgctgctg gtattactta
     2521 agcggccgcg actctagatc ataatcagcc ataccacatt tgtagaggtt ttacttgctt
     2581 taaaaaacct cccacacctc cccctgaacc tgaaacataa aatgaatgca attgttgttg
     2641 ttaacttgtt tattgcagct tataatggtt acaaataaag caatagcatc acaaatttca
     2701 caaataaagc atttttttca ctgcattcta gttgtggttt gtccaaactc atcaatgtat
     2761 cttaaggcgt aaattgtaag cgttaatatt ttgttaaaat tcgcgttaaa tttttgttaa
     2821 atcagctcat tttttaacca ataggccgaa atcggcaaaa tcccttataa atcaaaagaa
     2881 tagaccgaga tagggttgag tgttgttcca gtttggaaca agagtccact attaaagaac
     2941 gtggactcca acgtcaaagg nnnnnnnnnn nnnnnnnnnn nnnnnnnnnn nnnnnnnnnn
     3001 nnnnnnnnnt nnnnnnnnnn nnnnnnnnnn nnnnnnnnnn nnnnnnnnnn nnnnnnnnnn
     3061 nnnnnnnnnn nnnnnnnnnn nnnnnnnnnn nnnnnnnnnn ngnnnnnnnn nnnnnnnnnn
     3121 nnnnnnnnnn nnnnnnnnnn nnnnnnnnnn nnnnnnnnnn nnnnnnnnnn nnnnnnnnnn
     3181 nnnnnnnnnn nnnnnnnnnn nnnnnnnnnn nnnnnnnnnn nnnnnncagg tggcactttt
     3241 cggggaaatg tgcgcggaac ccctatttgt ttatttttct aaatacattc aaatatgtat
     3301 ccgctcatga gacaataacc ctgataaatg cttcaataat attgaaaaag gaagagtcct
     3361 gaggcggaaa gaaccagctg tggaatgtgt gtcagttagg gtgtggaaag tccccaggct
     3421 ccccagcagg cagaagtatg caaagcatgc atctcaatta gtcagcaacc aggtgtggaa
     3481 agtccccagg ctccccagca ggcagaagta tgcaaagcat gcatctcaat tagtcagcaa
     3541 ccatagtccc gcccctaact ccgcccatcc cgcccctaac tccgcccagt tccgcccatt
     3601 ctccgcccca tggctgacta atttttttta tttatgcaga ggccgaggcc gcctcggcct
     3661 ctgagctatt ccagaagtag tgaggaggct tttttggagg cctaggcttt tgcaaagatc
     3721 gatcaagaga caggatgagg atcgtttcgc atgattgaac aagatggatt gcacgcaggt
     3781 tctccggccg cttgggtgga gaggctattc ggctatgact gggcacaaca gacaatcggc
     3841 tgctctgatg ccgccgtgtt ccggctgtca gcgcaggggc gcccggttct ttttgtcaag
     3901 accgacctgt ccggtgccct gaatgaactg caagacgagg cagcgcggct atcgtggctg
     3961 gccacgacgg gcgttccttg cgcagctgtg ctcgacgttg tcactgaagc gggaagggac
     4021 tggctgctat tgggcgaagt gccggggcag gatctcctgt catctcacct tgctcctgcc
     4081 gagaaagtat ccatcatggc tgatgcaatg cggcggctgc atacgcttga tccggctacc
     4141 tgcccattcg accaccaagc gaaacatcgc atcgagcgag cacgtactcg gatggaagcc
     4201 ggtcttgtcg atcaggatga tctggacgaa gagcatcagg ggctcgcgcc agccgaactg
     4261 ttcgccaggc tcaaggcgag catgcccgac ggcgaggatc tcgtcgtgac ccatggcgat
     4321 gcctgcttgc cgaatatcat ggtggaaaat ggccgctttt ctggattcat cgactgtggc
     4381 cggctgggtg tggcggaccg ctatcaggac atagcgttgg ctacccgtga tattgctgaa
     4441 gagcttggcg gcgaatgggc tgaccgcttc ctcgtgcttt acggtatcgc cgctcccgat
     4501 tcgcagcgca tcgccttcta tcgccttctt gacgagttct tctgagcggg actctggggt
     4561 tcgaaatgac cgaccaagcg acgcccaacc tgccatcacg agatttcgat tccaccgccg
     4621 ccttctatga aaggttgggc ttcggaatcg ttttccggga cgccggctgg atgatcctcc
     4681 agcgcgggga tctcatgctg gagttcttcg cccaccctag ggggaggcta actgaaacac
     4741 ggaaggagac aataccggaa ggaacccgcg ctatgacggc aataaaaaga cagaataaaa
     4801 cgcacggtgt tgggtcgttt gttcataaac gcggggttcg gtcccagggc tggcactctg
     4861 tcgatacccc accgagaccc cattggggcc aatacgcccg cgtttcttcc ttttccccac
     4921 cccacccccc aagttcgggt gaaggcccag ggctcgcagc caacgtcggg gcggcaggcc
     4981 ctgccatagc ctcaggttac tcatatatac tttagattga tttaaaactt catttttaat
     5041 ttaaaaggat ctaggtgaag atcctttttg ataatctcat gaccaaaatc ccttaacgtg
     5101 agttttcgtt ccactgagcg tcagaccccg tagaaaagat caaaggatct tcttgagatc
     5161 ctttttttct gcgcgtaatc tgctgcttgc aaacaaaaaa accaccgcta ccagcggtgg
     5221 tttgtttgcc ggatcaagag ctaccaactc tttttccgaa ggtaactggc ttcagcagag
     5281 cgcagatacc aaatactgtt cttctagtgt agccgtagtt aggccaccac ttcaagaact
     5341 ctgtagcacc gcctacatac ctcgctctgc taatcctgtt accagtggct gctgccagtg
     5401 gcgataagtc gtgtcttacc gggttggact caagacgata gttaccggat aaggcgcagc
     5461 ggtcgggctg aacggggggt tcgtgcacac agcccagctt ggagcgaacg acctacaccg
     5521 aactgagata cctacagcgt gagctatgag aaagcgccac gcttcccgaa gggagaaagg
     5581 cggacaggta tccggtaagc ggcagggtcg gaacaggaga gcgcacgagg gagcttccag
     5641 ggggaaacgc ctggtatctt tatagtcctg tcgggtttcg ccacctctga cttgagcgtc
     5701 gatttttgtg atgctcgtca ggggggcgga gcctatggaa aaacgccagc aacgcggcct
     5761 tttt
//
